>Addgene plasmid #187490 | AC_AOX1 | addgene full sequence | sequence record 368372 | Addgene NGS Result
GGTGATTATTATTTGCCGACTACCTTGGTGATCTCGCCTTTCACGTAGTGGACAAATTCTTCCAACTGAT
CTGCGCGCGAGGCCAAGCGATCTTCTTCTTGTCCAAGATAAGCCTGTCTAGCTTCAAGTATGACGGGCTG
ATACTGGGCCGGCAGGCGCTCCATTGCCCAGTCGGCAGCGACATCCTTCGGCGCGATTTTGCCGGTTACT
GCGCTGTACCAAATGCGGGACAACGTAAGCACTACATTTCGCTCATCGCCAGCCCAGTCGGGCGGCGAGT
TCCATAGCGTTAAGGTTTCATTTAGCGCCTCAAATAGATCCTGTTCAGGAACCGGATCAAAGAGTTCCTC
CGCCGCTGGACCTACCAAGGCAACGCTATGTTCTCTTGCTTTTGTCAGCAAGATAGCCAGATCAATGTCG
ATCGTGGCTGGCTCGAAGATACCAGCAAGAATGTCATTGCGCTGCCATTCTCCAAATTGCAGTTCGCGCT
TAGCTGGATAACGCCACGGAATGATGTCGTCGTGCACAACAATGGTGACTTCTACAGCGCGGAGAATCTC
ACTCTCTCCAGGGGAAGCCGAAGTTTCCAAAAGGTCGTTGATCAAAGCTCGCCGCGTTGTTTCATCAAGC
CTTACGGTCACCGTAACCAGCAAATCAATATCACTGTGTGGCTTCAGGCCGCCATCCACTGCGGAGCCGT
ACAAATGTACGGCCAGCAACGTCGGTTCGAGATGGCGCTCGATGACGCCAACTACCTCTGATAGTTGAGT
CGATACTTCGGCGATCACCGCTTCCCTCATGCGAAACGATCCTCATCCTGTCTCTTGATCAGATATTGAT
CCCCTGCGCCATCAGATCCTTGGCGGCAAGAAAGCCATCCAGTTTACTTTGCAGGGCTTCCCAACCTTAC
CAGAGGGCGCCCCAGCTGGCAATTCCGGTTCGCTTGCTAAGCTTGCATGCCTGCAAGTCGACTCTAGAGG
AGCGGTGATCACAGGCAGCAACGCTCTGTCATCGTTACAATCAACATGCTACCCTCCGCGAGATCATCCG
TGTTTCAAACCCGGCAGCTTAGTTGCCGTTCTTCCGAATAGCATCGGTAACATGAGCAAAGTCTGCCGCC
TTACAACGGCTCTCCCGCTGACGCCGTCCCGGACTGATGGGCTGCCTGTATCGAGTGGTGATTTTGTGCC
GAGCTCATTACTCGCATCCATTCTCAGGCTGTCTCGTCTCAGGTCTCCGGAGGATCTAACATCCAAAGAC
GAAAGGTTGAATGAAACCTTTTTGCCATCCGACATCCACAGGTCCATTCTCACACATAAGTGCCAAACGC
AACAGGAGGGGATACACTAGCAGCAGACCGTTGCAAACGCAGGACCTCCACTCCTCTTCTCCTCAACACC
CACTTTTGCCATCGAAAAACCAGCCCAGTTATTGGGCTTGATTGGAGCTCGCTCATTCCAATTCCTTCTA
TTAGGCTACTAACACCATGACTTTATTAGCCTGTCTATCCTGGCCCCCCTGGCGAGGTTCATGTTTGTTT
ATTTCCGAATGCAACAAGCTCCGCATTACACCCGAACATCACTCCAGATGAGGGCTTTCTGAGTGTGGGG
TCAAATAGTTTCATGTTCCCCAAATGGCCCAAAACTGACAGTTTAAACGCTGTCTTGGAACCTAATATGA
CAAAAGCGTGATCTCATCCAAGATGAACTAAGTTTGGTTCGTTGAAATGCTAACGGCCAGTTGGTCAAAA
AGAAACTTCCAAAAGTCGGCATACCGTTTGTCTTGTTTGGTATTGATTGACGAATGCTCAAAAATAATCT
CATTAATGCTTAGCGCAGTCTCTCTATCGCTTCTGAACCCCGGTGCACCTGTGCCGAAACGCAAATGGGG
AAACACCCGCTTTTTGGATGATTATGCATTGTCTCCACATTGTATGCTTCCAAGATTCTGGTGGGAATAC
TGCTGATAGCCTAACGTTCATGATCAAAATTTAACTGTTCTAACCCCTACTTGACAGCAATATATAAACA
GAAGGAAGCTGCCCTGTCTTAAACCTTTTTTTTTATCATCATTATTAGCTTACTTTCATAATTGCGACTG
GTTCCAATTGACAAGCTTTTGATTTTAACGACTTTTAACGACAACTTGAGAAGATCAAAAAACAACTAAT
TATTCGAAGGATCCAAACAATGCGAGACCACCCCAGGATACATAGATTACCACAACTCCGAGCCCTTCCA
CCCACAGAATCAGGGGATAACGCAGGAAAGAACATGTGAGCAAAAGGCCAGCAAAAGGCCAGGAACCGTA
AAAAGGCCGCGTTGCTGGCGTTTTTCCATAGGCTCCGCCCCCCTGACGAGCATCACAAAAATCGACGCTC
AAGTCAGAGGTGGCGAAACCCGACAGGACTATAAAGATACCAGGCGTTTCCCCCTGGAAGCTCCCTCGTG
CGCTCTCCTGTTCCGACCCTGCCGCTTACCGGATACCTGTCCGCCTTTCTCCCTTCGGGAAGCGTGGCGC
TTTCTCATAGCTCACGCTGTAGGTATCTCAGTTCGGTGTAGGTCGTTCGCTCCAAGCTGGGCTGTGTGCA
CGAACCCCCCGTTCAGCCCGACCGCTGCGCCTTATCCGGTAACTATCGTCTTGAGTCCAACCCGGTAAGA
CACGACTTATCGCCACTGGCAGCAGCCACTGGTAACAGGATTAGCAGAGCGAGGTATGTAGGCGGTGCTA
CAGAGTTCTTGAAGTGGTGGCCTAACTACGGCTACACTAGAAGAACAGTATTTGGTATCTGCGCTCTGCT
GAAGCCAGTTACCTTCGGAAAAAGAGTTGGTAGCTCTTGATCCGGCAAACAAACCACCGCTGGTAGCGGT
GGTTTTTTTGTTTGCAAGCAGCAGATTACGCGCAGAAAAAAAGGATCTCAAGAAGATCCTTTGATCTTTT
CTACGGGGTCTGACGCTCAGTGGAACGAAAACTCACGTTAAGGGATTTTGGTCATGCATTCTA
Features (pLannotate 1.2.2; 5 found; start..end, strand, type, name):
     12..800     -  CDS            aadA: S3AD_ECOLX - Experimental evidence at protein level: Swiss-Prot protein existence level 1. Mediates bacterial resistance to the antibiotics streptomycin and spectinomycin. From Escherichia coli.
    832..948     -  CDS            tnpA (fragment): TN5P_ECOLX - Also known as tnp. Experimental evidence at protein level: Swiss-Prot protein existence level 1. Mediates transposition of transposon Tn5 by a 'cut and paste' mechanism. First, the monomeric transposase binds the 19 bp inverted DNA repeats flanking the transposon. Then, dimerization of the DNA- bound transposase creates a synaptic DNA complex. After nicking of the first DNA strand, excision of the transposon proceeds through a series of intermediates. The transposase then mediates the insertion of the transposon at a new site by strand transfer. The activity of the wild- type tran
    949..981     -  misc_feature   MCS (fragment): pUC18/19 multiple cloning site
   1243..2178    +  promoter       AOX1 promoter: Pichia pastoris AOX1; inducible promoter, regulated by methanol
   2333..2921    -  rep_origin     ori: high-copy-number ColE1/pMB1/pBR322/pUC origin of replication
