[The description below was written by a language model from this plasmid's Addgene catalogue record and pLannotate feature annotations shown in this document.]
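Description:
AC_AOX1 is a Level 0 (L0) donor part plasmid for the Universal Loop assembly system, a Type IIS restriction enzyme–based, hierarchical DNA fabrication scheme intended to work across kingdoms. It is built on the pL0R backbone and is a small synthetic-biology vector of about 3 kb, maintained in E. coli. Propagation relies on a high-copy ColE1/pMB1/pUC-type origin of replication, and selection is through aadA, an aminoglycoside adenylyltransferase that confers spectinomycin (and streptomycin) resistance. The automated annotation also picks up a short Tn5 transposase fragment and a remnant of the pUC18/19 multiple cloning site next to the resistance gene. These appear to be non-functional backbone leftovers rather than designed elements.

The payload is the alcohol oxidase 1 (AOX1) promoter, annotated as the Pichia pastoris AOX1 promoter and spanning roughly 0.9 kb. This promoter is strongly induced by methanol and repressed by glucose or ethanol, which makes it a widely used switch for controlled heterologous expression in methylotrophic yeast. The part was inserted via BsaI sites that were destroyed during cloning. The "AC" in the name designates its position in the assembly syntax, i.e. the overhangs that define it as a promoter module, although the record does not spell out the overhang identities or which enzyme releases the part. No coding sequence, terminator or yeast selection marker is present, so the plasmid is not an expression vector in itself. It serves as a reusable promoter building block to be combined with other L0 parts into methanol-inducible transcription units at higher assembly levels.
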