Addgene plasmid #187490: AC_AOX1
Purpose: L0 donor AC - Promoter, Alcohol oxidase 1 (AOX1) promoter from yeast. Methanol-inducible and glucose/ethanol-repressed.
Depositing lab: Bernardo Pollak. Publication: Universal loop assembly: open, efficient and cross-kingdom DNA fabrication. Pollak B, Matute T, Nunez I, Cerda A, Lopez C, Vargas V, Kan A, Bielinski V, von Dassow P, Dupont CL, Federici F. Synth Biol (Oxf). 2020;5(1):ysaa001. doi: 10.1093/synbio/ysaa001. Epub 2020 Feb 5. PubMed 32161816.
Backbone
  Vector backbone: pL0R
  Vector type: Synthetic Biology
Growth in bacteria
  Bacterial resistance: Spectinomycin, 50 μg/mL
  Growth temperature: 37°C
  Growth strain: DH5alpha
  Copy number: High Copy
Gene/Insert
  Gene/Insert name: pAOX1
  Species: Synthetic
  Cloning method: Restriction Enzyme; 5′ cloning site BsaI (destroyed during cloning); 3′ cloning site BsaI (destroyed during cloning)
How to cite: AC_AOX1 was a gift from Bernardo Pollak (Addgene plasmid # 187490)
